Addgene plasmid #143619: TFORF2793
Purpose: Lentiviral vector for overexpressing transcription factor ORFs with unique 24-bp barcodes. Barcodes facilitate identification of transcription factors in pooled screens.
Depositing lab: Feng Zhang. Depositing organization: Broad Institute. Publication: A transcription factor atlas of directed differentiation. Joung J, Ma S, Tay T, Geiger-Schuller KR, Kirchgatterer PC, Verdine VK, Guo B, Arias-Garcia MA, Allen WE, Singh A, Kuksenko O, Abudayyeh OO, Gootenberg JS, Fu Z, Macrae RK, Buenrostro JD, Regev A, Zhang F. Cell. 2023 Jan 5;186(1):209-229.e26. doi: 10.1016/j.cell.2022.11.026. PubMed 36608654.
Backbone
  Vector backbone: pLX_TRC317
  Backbone manufacturer: Broad Institute Genetic Perturbation Platform
  Backbone size w/o insert (bp): 8264
  Vector type: Mammalian Expression, Lentiviral
  Selectable markers: Puromycin
Growth in bacteria
  Bacterial resistance: Ampicillin, 100 μg/mL
  Growth temperature: 37°C
  Growth strain: NEB Stable
  Copy number: High Copy
Gene/Insert
  Gene/Insert name: ZNF282
  Species: H. sapiens (human)
  Insert size (bp): 2117
  Entrez Gene: ZNF282 (a.k.a. HUB1)
  Promoter: EF1a
  Cloning method: Unknown
  Sequencing primers: 5′ GGGTGGAGACTGAAGTTAGGCCAG; 3′ CACATAGCGTAAAAGGAGCAACATAG
Terms and licenses: Academic/Nonprofit Terms; Industry Terms: Not Available to Industry
Depositor comments: NM_003575,ENST00000610704 . The transcription factor ORF portion of this plasmid was synthesized by Genewiz. Please test multiple small colonies in case of plasmid recombination. To make this collection available in a timely manner, a portion of this collection was not fully sequenced by Addgene. If an Addgene verified full plasmid sequence is not available, please contact us prior to placing an order to request the full sequence.
How to cite: TFORF2793 was a gift from Feng Zhang (Addgene plasmid # 143619 ; http://n2t.net/addgene:143619 ; RRID:Addgene_143619)
