[The description below was written by a language model from this plasmid's Addgene catalogue record and pLannotate feature annotations shown in this document.]
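Description:
TFORF2793 is a lentiviral mammalian expression plasmid built on the pLX_TRC317 backbone from the Broad Institute Genetic Perturbation Platform, carrying the human zinc-finger transcription factor ZNF282 (also known as HUB1). It belongs to a barcoded transcription factor ORF collection in which each clone carries a unique 24-bp barcode, so that the factor delivered to a cell can be identified by sequencing in pooled overexpression screens. The sequenced record is 10,381 nt. In bacteria the plasmid is maintained by a high-copy ColE1/pUC-type origin with ampicillin resistance (AmpR under its own bla promoter). An f1 origin and remnants of a lac/lacZα cloning region flanked by T7 and T3 promoters are also present. The depositor warns that the plasmid can recombine, as is common for LTR-containing vectors.

The viral portion has the layout of a self-inactivating, third-generation-style vector. An RSV promoter drives a truncated HIV-1 5' LTR, followed by the Ψ packaging signal with a gag fragment, the RRE for Rev-dependent export of the genomic RNA, a cPPT/CTS element, and a ΔU3 3' LTR followed by an SV40 poly(A) signal. Between the LTRs sit two cassettes. An SV40 early promoter/origin drives puromycin N-acetyltransferase for selecting transduced cells, and a downstream EF-1α promoter drives the ZNF282 ORF constitutively. A WPRE after the ORF enhances transcript stability and expression. The barcode is not annotated in the feature table. The short stretch between the ORF and the WPRE, which contains a small U6 promoter-like fragment, is a plausible location, but the record does not confirm this. No epitope tag or fluorescent reporter is annotated. The ORF was made by gene synthesis and corresponds to a specific ZNF282 reference transcript isoform.
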