Features (pLannotate 1.2.2; 31 found; start..end, strand, type, name):
      5..231     +  promoter       RSV promoter: Rous sarcoma virus enhancer/promoter
    232..412     +  LTR            5' LTR (truncated): truncated 5' long terminal repeat (LTR) from HIV-1
    459..584     +  misc_feature   HIV-1 Ψ: packaging signal of human immunodeficiency virus type 1
    568..931     +  CDS            HIV-1 gag (fragment): gag protein from human immunodeficiency virus 1; gag
   1077..1310    +  misc_feature   RRE: The Rev response element (RRE) of HIV-1 allows for Rev-dependent mRNA export from the nucleus to the cytoplasm.
   1687..1713    +  CDS            Rev (fragment): human immunodeficiency virus 1 (HIV-1) Rev protein; rev; enhances nuclear export of unspliced and incompletely spliced viral mRNAs
   1720..1743    +  promoter       SV40 promoter (fragment): SV40 early promoter
   1744..1815    +  promoter       SV40 promoter (fragment): SV40 enhancer and early promoter
   1839..1974    +  rep_origin     SV40 ori: SV40 origin of replication
   2020..2616    +  CDS            PuroR (fragment): puromycin N-acetyltransferase; pac from Streptomyces; confers resistance to puromycin
   2665..2782    +  misc_feature   cPPT/CTS: central polypurine tract and central termination sequence of HIV-1
   2847..2913    +  CDS            small t antigen (fragment): SV40 (simian virus 40) small t antigen
   2920..4098    +  promoter       EF-1α promoter: strong constitutive promoter for human elongation factor EF-1α
   4115..6127    +  CDS            ZNF282: ZN282_HUMAN - Also known as HUB1. Experimental evidence at protein level: Swiss-Prot protein existence level 1. Binds to the U5 repressive element (U5RE) of the human T cell leukemia virus type I long terminal repeat. It recognizes the 5'- TCCACCCC-3' sequence as a core motif and exerts a strong repressive effect on HTLV-I LTR-mediated expression. From Homo sapiens (Human).
   6143..6196    +  promoter       U6 promoter (fragment): RNA polymerase III promoter for human U6 snRNA
   6238..6826    +  misc_feature   WPRE: woodchuck hepatitis virus posttranscriptional regulatory element
   6877..6896    +  misc_feature   cPPT/CTS (fragment): central polypurine tract and central termination sequence of HIV-1
   6898..7131    +  LTR            3' LTR (ΔU3): self-inactivating 3' long terminal repeat (LTR) from HIV-1
   7209..7330    +  polyA_signal   SV40 poly(A) signal: SV40 polyadenylation signal
   7370..7505    +  rep_origin     SV40 ori: SV40 origin of replication
   7526..7544    -  promoter       T7 promoter: promoter for bacteriophage T7 RNA polymerase
   7552..7707    +  CDS            lacZα (fragment): LacZα fragment of β-galactosidase; lacZ fragment
   7712..8140    +  rep_origin     f1 ori (sequence partly withheld): f1 bacteriophage origin of replication; arrow indicates direction of (+) strand synthesis
   8193..8297    +  promoter       AmpR promoter: bla
   8298..9158    +  CDS            AmpR: β-lactamase; bla; confers resistance to ampicillin, carbenicillin, and related antibiotics
   9329..9917    +  rep_origin     ori: high-copy-number ColE1/pMB1/pBR322/pUC origin of replication
  10100..10192   +  CDS            lacI (fragment): lac repressor; lacI; The lac repressor binds to the lac operator to inhibit transcription in E. coli. This inhibition can be relieved by adding lactose or isopropyl-β-D-thiogalactopyranoside (IPTG).
  10205..10226   +  protein_bind   CAP binding site: CAP binding activates transcription in the presence of cAMP. E. coli catabolite activator protein
  10241..10271   +  promoter       lac promoter: promoter for the E. coli lac operon
  10279..10295   +  protein_bind   lac operator: The lac repressor binds to the lac operator to inhibit transcription in E. coli. This inhibition can be relieved by adding lactose or isopropyl-β-D-thiogalactopyranoside (IPTG). lac repressor encoded by lacI
  10340..10358   +  promoter       T3 promoter: promoter for bacteriophage T3 RNA polymerase
>Addgene plasmid #143619 | TFORF2793 | addgene full sequence | sequence record 400454 | Addgene NGS Result
TTAATGTAGTCTTATGCAATACTCTTGTAGTCTTGCAACATGGTAACGATGAGTTAGCAACATGCCTTAC
AAGGAGAGAAAAAGCACCGTGCATGCCGATTGGTGGAAGTAAGGTGGTACGATCGTGCCTTATTAGGAAG
GCAACAGACGGGTCTGACATGGATTGGACGAACCACTGAATTGCCGCATTGCAGAGATATTGTATTTAAG
TGCCTAGCTCGATACATAAACGGGTCTCTCTGGTTAGACCAGATCTGAGCCTGGGAGCTCTCTGGCTAAC
TAGGGAACCCACTGCTTAAGCCTCAATAAAGCTTGCCTTGAGTGCTTCAAGTAGTGTGTGCCCGTCTGTT
GTGTGACTCTGGTAACTAGAGATCCCTCAGACCCTTTTAGTCAGTGTGGAAAATCTCTAGCAGTGGCGCC
CGAACAGGGACTTGAAAGCGAAAGGGAAACCAGAGGAGCTCTCTCGACGCAGGACTCGGCTTGCTGAAGC
GCGCACGGCAAGAGGCGAGGGGCGGCGACTGGTGAGTACGCCAAAAATTTTGACTAGCGGAGGCTAGAAG
GAGAGAGATGGGTGCGAGAGCGTCAGTATTAAGCGGGGGAGAATTAGATCGCGATGGGAAAAAATTCGGT
TAAGGCCAGGGGGAAAGAAAAAATATAAATTAAAACATATAGTATGGGCAAGCAGGGAGCTAGAACGATT
CGCAGTTAATCCTGGCCTGTTAGAAACATCAGAAGGCTGTAGACAAATACTGGGACAGCTACAACCATCC
CTTCAGACAGGATCAGAAGAACTTAGATCATTATATAATACAGTAGCAACCCTCTATTGTGTGCATCAAA
GGATAGAGATAAAAGACACCAAGGAAGCTTTAGACAAGATAGAGGAAGAGCAAAACAAAAGTAAGACCAC
CGCACAGCAAGCGGCCGCTGATCTTCAGACCTGGAGGAGGAGATATGAGGGACAATTGGAGAAGTGAATT
ATATAAATATAAAGTAGTAAAAATTGAACCATTAGGAGTAGCACCCACCAAGGCAAAGAGAAGAGTGGTG
CAGAGAGAAAAAAGAGCAGTGGGAATAGGAGCTTTGTTCCTTGGGTTCTTGGGAGCAGCAGGAAGCACTA
TGGGCGCAGCGTCAATGACGCTGACGGTACAGGCCAGACAATTATTGTCTGGTATAGTGCAGCAGCAGAA
CAATTTGCTGAGGGCTATTGAGGCGCAACAGCATCTGTTGCAACTCACAGTCTGGGGCATCAAGCAGCTC
CAGGCAAGAATCCTGGCTGTGGAAAGATACCTAAAGGATCAACAGCTCCTGGGGATTTGGGGTTGCTCTG
GAAAACTCATTTGCACCACTGCTGTGCCTTGGAATGCTAGTTGGAGTAATAAATCTCTGGAACAGATTTG
GAATCACACGACCTGGATGGAGTGGGACAGAGAAATTAACAATTACACAAGCTTAATACACTCCTTAATT
GAAGAATCGCAAAACCAGCAAGAAAAGAATGAACAAGAATTATTGGAATTAGATAAATGGGCAAGTTTGT
GGAATTGGTTTAACATAACAAATTGGCTGTGGTATATAAAATTATTCATAATGATAGTAGGAGGCTTGGT
AGGTTTAAGAATAGTTTTTGCTGTACTTTCTATAGTGAATAGAGTTAGGCAGGGATATTCACCATTATCG
TTTCAGACCCACCTCCCAACCCCGAGGGGACCCATGCATTGCATCTCAATTAGTCAGCAACCAGGTGTGG
AAAGTCCCCAGGCTCCCCAGCAGGCAGAAGTATGCAAAGCATGCGTCTCAATTAGTCAGCAACCATAGTC
CCGCCCCTAACTCCGCCCATCCCGCCCCTAACTCCGCCCAGTTCCGCCCATTCTCCGCCCCATGGCTGAC
TAATTTTTTTTATTTATGCAGAGGCCGAGGCCGCCTCGGCCTCTGAGCTATTCCAGAAGTAGTGAGGAGG
CTTTTTTGGAGGCCTAGGCTTTTGCAAAAAGCTTTCTAGAGGTACCACCGGAGCTTACCATGACCGAGTA
CAAGCCCACGGTGCGCCTCGCCACCCGCGACGACGTCCCCAGGGCCGTACGCACCCTCGCCGCCGCGTTC
GCCGACTACCCCGCCACGCGCCACACCGTCGATCCGGACCGCCACATCGAGCGGGTCACCGAGCTGCAAG
AACTCTTCCTCACGCGCGTCGGGCTCGACATCGGCAAGGTGTGGGTCGCGGACGACGGCGCCGCCGTGGC
GGTCTGGACCACGCCGGAGAGCGTCGAAGCGGGGGCGGTGTTCGCCGAGATCGGCCCGCGCATGGCCGAG
TTGAGCGGTTCCCGGCTGGCCGCGCAGCAACAGATGGAAGGCCTCCTGGCGCCGCACCGGCCCAAGGAGC
CCGCGTGGTTCCTGGCCACCGTCGGCGTCTCGCCCGACCACCAGGGCAAGGGTCTGGGCAGCGCCGTCGT
GCTCCCCGGAGTGGAGGCGGCCGAGCGCGCCGGGGTGCCCGCCTTCCTGGAGACCTCCGCGCCCCGCAAC
CTCCCCTTCTACGAGCGGCTCGGCTTCACCGTCACCGCCGACGTCGAGGTGCCCGAAGGACCGCGCACCT
GGTGCATGACCCGCAAGCCCGGTGCCAGTTAACGAATTCTAGATCTTGAGACAAATGGCAGTATTCATCC
ACAATTTTAAAAGAAAAGGGGGGATTGGGGGGTACAGTGCAGGGGAAAGAATAGTAGACATAATAGCAAC
AGACATACAAACTAAAGAATTACAAAAACAAATTACAAAAATTCAAAATTTTCGGGTTTATTACAGGGAC
AGCAGAGATCCACTTTGGCGCCGGCTCGAGGCCTGCAGGTGCAAAGATGGATAAAGTTTTAAACAGAGAG
GAATCTTTGCAGCTAATGGACCTTCTAGGTCTTGAAAGGAGTGGGAATTGGCTCCGGTGCCCGTCAGTGG
GCAGAGCGCACATCGCCCACAGTCCCCGAGAAGTTGGGGGGAGGGGTCGGCAATTGAACCGGTGCCTAGA
GAAGGTGGCGCGGGGTAAACTGGGAAAGTGATGTCGTGTACTGGCTCCGCCTTTTTCCCGAGGGTGGGGG
AGAACCGTATATAAGTGCAGTAGTCGCCGTGAACGTTCTTTTTCGCAACGGGTTTGCCGCCAGAACACAG
GTAAGTGCCGTGTGTGGTTCCCGCGGGCCTGGCCTCTTTACGGGTTATGGCCCTTGCGTGCCTTGAATTA
CTTCCACCTGGCTGCAGTACGTGATTCTTGATCCCGAGCTTCGGGTTGGAAGTGGGTGGGAGAGTTCGAG
GCCTTGCGCTTAAGGAGCCCCTTCGCCTCGTGCTTGAGTTGAGGCCTGGCCTGGGCGCTGGGGCCGCCGC
GTGCGAATCTGGTGGCACCTTCGCGCCTGTCTCGCTGCTTTCGATAAGTCTCTAGCCATTTAAAATTTTT
GATGACCTGCTGCGACGCTTTTTTTCTGGCAAGATAGTCTTGTAAATGCGGGCCAAGATCTGCACACTGG
TATTTCGGTTTTTGGGGCCGCGGGCGGCGACGGGGCCCGTGCGTCCCAGCGCACATGTTCGGCGAGGCGG
GGCCTGCGAGCGCGGCCACCGAGAATCGGACGGGGGTAGTCTCAAGCTGGCCGGCCTGCTCTGGTGCCTG
GCCTCGCGCCGCCGTGTATCGCCCCGCCCTGGGCGGCAAGGCTGGCCCGGTCGGCACCAGTTGCGTGAGC
GGAAAGATGGCCGCTTCCCGGCCCTGCTGCAGGGAGCTCAAAATGGAGGACGCGGCGCTCGGGAGAGCGG
GCGGGTGAGTCACCCACACAAAGGAAAAGGGCCTTTCCGTCCTCAGCCGTCGCTTCATGTGACTCCACGG
AGTACCGGGCGCCGTCCAGGCACCTCGATTAGTTCTCGAGCTTTTGGAGTACGTCGTCTTTAGGTTGGGG
GGAGGGGTTTTATGCGATGGAGTTTCCCCACACTGAGTGGGTGGAGACTGAAGTTAGGCCAGCTTGGCAC
TTGATGTAATTCTCCTTGGAATTTGCCCTTTTTGAGTTTGGATCTTGGTTCATTCTCAAGCCTCAGACAG
TGGTTCAAAGTTTTTTTCTTCCATTTCAGGTGTCGTGAGGCTAGCACCGCCACCATGCAGTTTGTGTCAA
CACGGCCGCAGCCTCAGCAGCTGGGCATCCAGGGCCTGGGGCTGGACAGCGGGAGCTGGAGCTGGGCCCA
GGCTCTGCCCCCGGAGGAGGTCTGCCACCAGGAGCCGGCGCTGCGCGGGGAAATGGCCGAGGGAATGCCG
CCCATGCAGGCTCAAGAATGGGACATGGACGCCCGGCGGCCAATGCCTTTTCAGTTCCCACCCTTTCCAG
ATAGGGCACCTGTCTTCCCCGACCGCATGATGCGAGAGCCCCAGTTGCCCACAGCAGAGATCTCACTCTG
GACTGTGGTGGCTGCCATTCAGGCTGTGGAGAGGAAGGTGGATGCCCAGGCCAGCCAGCTGCTGAACCTG
GAGGGGCGCACGGGGACAGCCGAGAAGAAGCTGGCCGACTGTGAAAAGACGGCCGTGGAATTTGGGAACC
ACATGGAGAGCAAGTGGGCCGTGCTGGGGACCCTGCTGCAGGAGTACGGGCTGCTGCAGAGGCGGCTGGA
GAACTTGGAGAACTTGCTGCGCAACAGGAACTTCTGGGTCCTGCGGCTGCCCCCGGGCAGCAAGGGGGAG
GCCCCCAAGGTTCCAGTGACTTTTGTCGACATTGCTGTGTACTTCTCCGAAGACGAGTGGAAGAACTTGG
ACGAATGGCAGAAGGAGCTTTATAACAACCTTGTTAAGGAGAACTACAAAACCCTCATGTCCCTGGACGC
GGAGGGCTCAGTCCCCAAGCCAGATGCTCCAGTCCAGGCTGAGCCCAGGGAAGAACCTTGTGTGTGGGAG
CAGCGCCACCCCGAAGAGAGAGAAATCCCAATGGATCCCGAAGCAGGAGCAGAGCCCCTGGTGCCTGCGC
AGGATGCGTCCTCCCAGGTGAAGCGTGAGGACACCCTGTGTGTCCGGGGTCAGCGGGGCCTGGAGGAAAG
AGCCATCCCTACGGAATCCATTACCGACTCCCCAATTTCTGCCCAGGACCTCTTGTCCCGGATTAAACAG
GAGGAGCATCAGTGCGTGTGGGATCAGCAGGATTTGGCAGACAGAGATATTCCCACGGATCCCAATTCAG
AGTCTCTCATCTCAGCACATGACATTTTGTCATGGATCAAGCAGGAGGAGCAGCCATACCCATGGGGACC
ACGCGACTCAATGGACGGAGAGCTTGGATTAGACTCTGGCCCTAGTGACAGCCTGCTGATGGTGAAGAAC
CCACCCCCGGCCCCGCCACAGCCCCAGCCCCAGCCCCAGCCACCGCAGCCGCAGCTGCAGTCGCAGCCCC
AGCCCCAGAGCCTGCCCCCCATCGCGGTGGCCGAGAACCCGGGCGGCCCCCCGAGCCGAGGGCTGCTGGA
CGACGGTTTCCAGGTGCTGCCCGGGGAGCGTGGCTCCGGCGAGGCGCCGCCGGGTGGGGACCGCAGCACC
GGGGGCGGCGGGGGCGATGGGGGCGGTGGGGGCGGCGGCGCGGAGGCGGGGACGGGGGCAGGCGGCGGCT
GTGGCAGCTGCTGCCCTGGCGGGCTGCGGCGGAGCCTCCTCCTGCACGGCGCCCGCAGCAAGCCCTACTC
GTGCCCCGAGTGCGGCAAGAGCTTCGGCGTGCGCAAGAGCCTCATCATCCACCACCGCAGCCACACCAAG
GAGCGGCCCTACGAGTGCGCTGAGTGCGAGAAGAGCTTCAACTGCCACTCGGGCCTCATCCGCCACCAGA
TGACGCACCGCGGCGAGCGGCCCTACAAGTGCTCGGAGTGCGAGAAGACCTACAGCCGTAAGGAGCACCT
GCAGAACCACCAGCGGCTGCACACGGGCGAGCGGCCTTTCCAATGTGCACTGTGCGGCAAGAGCTTCATC
CGCAAGCAGAACCTGCTCAAGCACCAGCGCATCCACACGGGCGAGCGCCCCTACACGTGCGGCGAGTGCG
GCAAGAGCTTCCGCTACAAGGAGTCGCTCAAGGACCACCTGCGCGTGCACAGCGGCGGCCCGGGCCCCGG
CGCCCCACGGCAGCTCCCGCCGCCTCCTGAGCGAGACTAGTAATGAACTAGTCCGTAACTTGAAAGTATT
TCGATTTCTTGGCTTTATATATCTTGTGGAAAGGACGAGATATAAAGAGACGGACTTACGGAACGCGTTA
AGTCGACAATCAACCTCTGGATTACAAAATTTGTGAAAGATTGACTGGTATTCTTAACTATGTTGCTCCT
TTTACGCTATGTGGATACGCTGCTTTAATGCCTTTGTATCATGCTATTGCTTCCCGTATGGCTTTCATTT
TCTCCTCCTTGTATAAATCCTGGTTGCTGTCTCTTTATGAGGAGTTGTGGCCCGTTGTCAGGCAACGTGG
CGTGGTGTGCACTGTGTTTGCTGACGCAACCCCCACTGGTTGGGGCATTGCCACCACCTGTCAGCTCCTT
TCCGGGACTTTCGCTTTCCCCCTCCCTATTGCCACGGCGGAACTCATCGCCGCCTGCCTTGCCCGCTGCT
GGACAGGGGCTCGGCTGTTGGGCACTGACAATTCCGTGGTGTTGTCGGGGAAATCATCGTCCTTTCCTTG
GCTGCTCGCCTGTGTTGCCACCTGGATTCTGCGCGGGACGTCCTTCTGCTACGTCCCTTCGGCCCTCAAT
CCAGCGGACCTTCCTTCCCGCGGCCTGCTGCCGGCTCTGCGGCCTCTTCCGCGTCTTCGCCTTCGCCCTC
AGACGAGTCGGATCTCCCTTTGGGCCGCCTCCCCGCGTCGACTTTAAGACCAATGACTTACAAGGCAGCT
GTAGATCTTAGCCACTTTTTAAAAGAAAAGGGGGGACTGGAAGGGCTAATTCACTCCCAACGAAGACAAG
ATCTGCTTTTTGCTTGTACTGGGTCTCTCTGGTTAGACCAGATCTGAGCCTGGGAGCTCTCTGGCTAACT
AGGGAACCCACTGCTTAAGCCTCAATAAAGCTTGCCTTGAGTGCTTCAAGTAGTGTGTGCCCGTCTGTTG
TGTGACTCTGGTAACTAGAGATCCCTCAGACCCTTTTAGTCAGTGTGGAAAATCTCTAGCAGTACGTATA
GTAGTTCATGTCATCTTATTATTCAGTATTTATAACTTGCAAAGAAATGAATATCAGAGAGTGAGAGGAA
CTTGTTTATTGCAGCTTATAATGGTTACAAATAAAGCAATAGCATCACAAATTTCACAAATAAAGCATTT
TTTTCACTGCATTCTAGTTGTGGTTTGTCCAAACTCATCAATGTATCTTATCATGTCTGGCTCTAGCTAT
CCCGCCCCTAACTCCGCCCATCCCGCCCCTAACTCCGCCCAGTTCCGCCCATTCTCCGCCCCATGGCTGA
CTAATTTTTTTTATTTATGCAGAGGCCGAGGCCGCCTCGGCCTCTGAGCTATTCCAGAAGTAGTGAGGAG
GCTTTTTTGGAGGCCTAGGGACGTACCCAATTCGCCCTATAGTGAGTCGTATTACGCGCGCTCACTGGCC
GTCGTTTTACAACGTCGTGACTGGGAAAACCCTGGCGTTACCCAACTTAATCGCCTTGCAGCACATCCCC
CTTTCGCCAGCTGGCGTAATAGCGAAGAGGCCCGCACCGATCGCCCTTCCCAACAGTTGCGCAGCCTGAA
TGGCGAATGGG
[124 nt withheld, positions 7712-7835]
C
[91 nt withheld, positions 7837-7927]
A
[49 nt withheld, positions 7929-7977]
CCTTTGACGTTGGAGTCCACGTTCTTT
[37 nt withheld, positions 8005-8041]
ACCCTATCTCGGTCTATTCTTTTGATTTATAAGGGATTTTGCCGATTTCGGCCTATTGGTTAAAAAATGA
GCTGATTTAACAAAAATTTAACGCGAATTTTAACAAAATATTAACGCTTACAATTTAGGTGGCACTTTTC
GGGGAAATGTGCGCGGAACCCCTATTTGTTTATTTTTCTAAATACATTCAAATATGTATCCGCTCATGAG
ACAATAACCCTGATAAATGCTTCAATAATATTGAAAAAGGAAGAGTATGAGTATTCAACATTTCCGTGTC
GCCCTTATTCCCTTTTTTGCGGCATTTTGCCTTCCTGTTTTTGCTCACCCAGAAACGCTGGTGAAAGTAA
AAGATGCTGAAGATCAGTTGGGTGCACGAGTGGGTTACATCGAACTGGATCTCAACAGCGGTAAGATCCT
TGAGAGTTTTCGCCCCGAAGAACGTTTTCCAATGATGAGCACTTTTAAAGTTCTGCTATGTGGCGCGGTA
TTATCCCGTATTGACGCCGGGCAAGAGCAACTCGGTCGCCGCATACACTATTCTCAGAATGACTTGGTTG
AGTACTCACCAGTCACAGAAAAGCATCTTACGGATGGCATGACAGTAAGAGAATTATGCAGTGCTGCCAT
AACCATGAGTGATAACACTGCGGCCAACTTACTTCTGACAACGATCGGAGGACCGAAGGAGCTAACCGCT
TTTTTGCACAACATGGGGGATCATGTAACTCGCCTTGATCGTTGGGAACCGGAGCTGAATGAAGCCATAC
CAAACGACGAGCGTGACACCACGATGCCTGTAGCAATGGCAACAACGTTGCGCAAACTATTAACTGGCGA
ACTACTTACTCTAGCTTCCCGGCAACAATTAATAGACTGGATGGAGGCGGATAAAGTTGCAGGACCACTT
CTGCGCTCGGCCCTTCCGGCTGGCTGGTTTATTGCTGATAAATCTGGAGCCGGTGAGCGTGGGTCTCGCG
GTATCATTGCAGCACTGGGGCCAGATGGTAAGCCCTCCCGTATCGTAGTTATCTACACGACGGGGAGTCA
GGCAACTATGGATGAACGAAATAGACAGATCGCTGAGATAGGTGCCTCACTGATTAAGCATTGGTAACTG
TCAGACCAAGTTTACTCATATATACTTTAGATTGATTTAAAACTTCATTTTTAATTTAAAAGGATCTAGG
TGAAGATCCTTTTTGATAATCTCATGACCAAAATCCCTTAACGTGAGTTTTCGTTCCACTGAGCGTCAGA
CCCCGTAGAAAAGATCAAAGGATCTTCTTGAGATCCTTTTTTTCTGCGCGTAATCTGCTGCTTGCAAACA
AAAAAACCACCGCTACCAGCGGTGGTTTGTTTGCCGGATCAAGAGCTACCAACTCTTTTTCCGAAGGTAA
CTGGCTTCAGCAGAGCGCAGATACCAAATACTGTTCTTCTAGTGTAGCCGTAGTTAGGCCACCACTTCAA
GAACTCTGTAGCACCGCCTACATACCTCGCTCTGCTAATCCTGTTACCAGTGGCTGCTGCCAGTGGCGAT
AAGTCGTGTCTTACCGGGTTGGACTCAAGACGATAGTTACCGGATAAGGCGCAGCGGTCGGGCTGAACGG
GGGGTTCGTGCACACAGCCCAGCTTGGAGCGAACGACCTACACCGAACTGAGATACCTACAGCGTGAGCT
ATGAGAAAGCGCCACGCTTCCCGAAGGGAGAAAGGCGGACAGGTATCCGGTAAGCGGCAGGGTCGGAACA
GGAGAGCGCACGAGGGAGCTTCCAGGGGGAAACGCCTGGTATCTTTATAGTCCTGTCGGGTTTCGCCACC
TCTGACTTGAGCGTCGATTTTTGTGATGCTCGTCAGGGGGGCGGAGCCTATGGAAAAACGCCAGCAACGC
GGCCTTTTTACGGTTCCTGGCCTTTTGCTGGCCTTTTGCTCACATGTTCTTTCCTGCGTTATCCCCTGAT
TCTGTGGATAACCGTATTACCGCCTTTGAGTGAGCTGATACCGCTCGCCGCAGCCGAACGACCGAGCGCA
GCGAGTCAGTGAGCGAGGAAGCGGAAGAGCGCCCAATACGCAAACCGCCTCTCCCCGCGCGTTGGCCGAT
TCATTAATGCAGCTGGCACGACAGGTTTCCCGACTGGAAAGCGGGCAGTGAGCGCAACGCAATTAATGTG
AGTTAGCTCACTCATTAGGCACCCCAGGCTTTACACTTTATGCTTCCGGCTCGTATGTTGTGTGGAATTG
TGAGCGGATAACAATTTCACACAGGAAACAGCTATGACCATGATTACGCCAAGCGCGCAATTAACCCTCA
CTAAAGGGAACAAAAGCTGGAGCTGCAAGC
