>Addgene plasmid #143619 | TFORF2793 | depositor partial sequence | sequence record 282987 | Insert
ACCGCCACCATGCAGTTTGTGTCAACACGGCCGCAGCCTCAGCAGCTGGGCATCCAGGGCCTGGGGCTGG
ACAGCGGGAGCTGGAGCTGGGCCCAGGCTCTGCCCCCGGAGGAGGTCTGCCACCAGGAGCCGGCGCTGCG
CGGGGAAATGGCCGAGGGAATGCCGCCCATGCAGGCTCAAGAATGGGACATGGACGCCCGGCGGCCAATG
CCTTTTCAGTTCCCACCCTTTCCAGATAGGGCACCTGTCTTCCCCGACCGCATGATGCGAGAGCCCCAGT
TGCCCACAGCAGAGATCTCACTCTGGACTGTGGTGGCTGCCATTCAGGCTGTGGAGAGGAAGGTGGATGC
CCAGGCCAGCCAGCTGCTGAACCTGGAGGGGCGCACGGGGACAGCCGAGAAGAAGCTGGCCGACTGTGAA
AAGACGGCCGTGGAATTTGGGAACCACATGGAGAGCAAGTGGGCCGTGCTGGGGACCCTGCTGCAGGAGT
ACGGGCTGCTGCAGAGGCGGCTGGAGAACTTGGAGAACTTGCTGCGCAACAGGAACTTCTGGGTCCTGCG
GCTGCCCCCGGGCAGCAAGGGGGAGGCCCCCAAGGTTCCAGTGACTTTTGTCGACATTGCTGTGTACTTC
TCCGAAGACGAGTGGAAGAACTTGGACGAATGGCAGAAGGAGCTTTATAACAACCTTGTTAAGGAGAACT
ACAAAACCCTCATGTCCCTGGACGCGGAGGGCTCAGTCCCCAAGCCAGATGCTCCAGTCCAGGCTGAGCC
CAGGGAAGAACCTTGTGTGTGGGAGCAGCGCCACCCCGAAGAGAGAGAAATCCCAATGGATCCCGAAGCA
GGAGCAGAGCCCCTGGTGCCTGCGCAGGATGCGTCCTCCCAGGTGAAGCGTGAGGACACCCTGTGTGTCC
GGGGTCAGCGGGGCCTGGAGGAAAGAGCCATCCCTACGGAATCCATTACCGACTCCCCAATTTCTGCCCA
GGACCTCTTGTCCCGGATTAAACAGGAGGAGCATCAGTGCGTGTGGGATCAGCAGGATTTGGCAGACAGA
GATATTCCCACGGATCCCAATTCAGAGTCTCTCATCTCAGCACATGACATTTTGTCATGGATCAAGCAGG
AGGAGCAGCCATACCCATGGGGACCACGCGACTCAATGGACGGAGAGCTTGGATTAGACTCTGGCCCTAG
TGACAGCCTGCTGATGGTGAAGAACCCACCCCCGGCCCCGCCACAGCCCCAGCCCCAGCCCCAGCCACCG
CAGCCGCAGCTGCAGTCGCAGCCCCAGCCCCAGAGCCTGCCCCCCATCGCGGTGGCCGAGAACCCGGGCG
GCCCCCCGAGCCGAGGGCTGCTGGACGACGGTTTCCAGGTGCTGCCCGGGGAGCGTGGCTCCGGCGAGGC
GCCGCCGGGTGGGGACCGCAGCACCGGGGGCGGCGGGGGCGATGGGGGCGGTGGGGGCGGCGGCGCGGAG
GCGGGGACGGGGGCAGGCGGCGGCTGTGGCAGCTGCTGCCCTGGCGGGCTGCGGCGGAGCCTCCTCCTGC
ACGGCGCCCGCAGCAAGCCCTACTCGTGCCCCGAGTGCGGCAAGAGCTTCGGCGTGCGCAAGAGCCTCAT
CATCCACCACCGCAGCCACACCAAGGAGCGGCCCTACGAGTGCGCTGAGTGCGAGAAGAGCTTCAACTGC
CACTCGGGCCTCATCCGCCACCAGATGACGCACCGCGGCGAGCGGCCCTACAAGTGCTCGGAGTGCGAGA
AGACCTACAGCCGTAAGGAGCACCTGCAGAACCACCAGCGGCTGCACACGGGCGAGCGGCCTTTCCAATG
TGCACTGTGCGGCAAGAGCTTCATCCGCAAGCAGAACCTGCTCAAGCACCAGCGCATCCACACGGGCGAG
CGCCCCTACACGTGCGGCGAGTGCGGCAAGAGCTTCCGCTACAAGGAGTCGCTCAAGGACCACCTGCGCG
TGCACAGCGGCGGCCCGGGCCCCGGCGCCCCACGGCAGCTCCCGCCGCCTCCTGAGCGAGACTAGTAATG
AACTAGTCCGTAACTTGAAAGTATTTCGATTTCTTGGCTTTATATATCTTGTGGAAAGGACGAGATATAA
AGAGACGGACTTACGGA
