>Addgene plasmid #143619 | TFORF2793 | depositor partial sequence | sequence record 282988 | Barcode
GATATAAAGAGACGGACTTACGGA
